>Addgene plasmid #236327 | DDR1-P1 | addgene full sequence | sequence record 469265 | Addgene NGS Result
TTGAAATCCTTTTTTTCTGCGCGTAATCTGCTGCTTGCAAACAAAAAAACCACCGCTACCAGCGGTGGTT
TGTTTGCCGGATCAAGAGCTACCAACTCTTTTTCCGAAGGTAACTGGCTTCAGCAGAGCGCAGATACCAA
ATACTGTCCTTCTAGTGTAGCCGTAGTTAGGCCACCACTTCAAGAACTCTGTAGCACCGCCTACATACCT
CGCTCTGCTAATCCTGTTACCAGTGGCTGCTGCCAGTGGCGATAAGTCGTGTCTTACCGGGTTGGACTCA
AGACGATAGTTACCGGATAAGGCGCAGCGGTCGGGCTGAACGGGGGGTTCGTGCACACAGCCCAGCTTGG
AGCGAACGACCTACACCGAACTGAGATACCTACAGCGTGAGCTATGAGAAAGCGCCACGCTTCCCGAAGG
GAGAAAGGCGGACAGGTATCCGGTAAGCGGCAGGGTCGGAACAGGAGAGCGCACGAGGGAGCTTCCAGGG
GGAAACGCCTGGTATCTTTATAGTCCTGTCGGGTTTCGCCACCTCTGACTTGAGCGTCGATTTTTGTGAT
GCTCGTCAGGGGGGCGGAGCCTATGGAAAAACGCCAGCAACGCGGCCTTTTTACGGTTCCTGGCCTTTTG
CTGGCCTTTTGCTCACATGTTCTTTCCTGCGTTATCCCCTGATTCTGTGGATAACCGTATTACCGCCTTT
GAGTGAGCTGATACCGGTTGGGCGTCGCTTGGTCGGTCATTTCGAATTACCAATGCTTAATCAGTGAGGC
ACCTATCTCAGCGATCTGTCTATTTCGTTCATCCATAGTTGCCTGACTCCCCGTCGTGTAGATAACTACG
ATACGGGAGGGCTTACCATCTGGCCCCAGTGCTGCAATGATACCGCGAGACCCACGCTCACCGGCTCCAG
ATTTATCAGCAATAAACCAGCCAGCCGGAAGGGCCGAGCGCAGAAGTGGTCCTGCAACTTTATCCGCCTC
CATCCAGTCTATTAATTGTTGCCGGGAAGCTAGAGTAAGTAGTTCGCCAGTTAATAGTTTGCGCAACGTT
GTTGCCATTGCTACAGGCATCGTGGTGTCACGCTCGTCGTTTGGTATGGCTTCATTCAGCTCCGGTTCCC
AACGATCAAGGCGAGTTACATGATCCCCCATGTTGTGCAAAAAAGCGGTTAGCTCCTTCGGTCCTCCGAT
AGTTGTCAGAAGTAAGTTGGCCGCAGTGTTATCACTCATGGTTATGGCAGCACTGCATAATTCTCTTACT
GTCATGCCATCCGTAAGATGCTTTTCTGTGACTGGTGAGTACTCAACCAAGTCATTCTGAGAATAGTGTA
TGCGGCGACCGAGTTGCTCTTGCCCGGCGTCAATACGGGATAATACCGCGCCACATAGCAGAACTTTGAA
AGTGCTCATCATTGGAAAACGTTCTTCGGGGCGAAAACTCTCAAGGATCTTACCGCTGTTGAGATCCAGT
TCGATGTAACCCACTCGTGCACCCAACTGATCTTCAGCATCTTTTACTTTCACCAGCGTTTCTGGGTGAG
CAAAAACAGGAAGGCAAAATGCCGCAAAAAAGGGAATAAGGGCGACACGGAAATGTTGAATACTCATACT
CTTCCTTTTTCAATATTATTGAAGCATTTATCAGGGTTATTGTCTCATGAGCGGATACATATTTGAATGT
ATTTAGAAAAATAAACAAATAGGGGTTCCGCGCACATTTCCCCGAAAAGTGCCACCTGACGTCTAAGAAA
CCATTACGTAGAAAGCCAGTCCGCAGAAACGGTGCTGACCCCGGATGAATGTCAGCTACTGGGCTATCTG
GACAAGGGAAAACGCAAGCGCAAAGAGGATCCTTATCGCTATCGATTCACACAAAAAACCAACACACAGA
TGTAATGAAAATAAAGATATTTTATTGCGGCCATCGTGATGGCAGGTTGGGCGTCGCTTGGTCGGTCATT
TCGAACCCCAGAGTCCCGCTCAGAAGAACTCGTCAAGAAGGCGATAGAAGGCGATGCGCTGCGAATCGGG
AGCGGCGATACCGTAAAGCACGAGGAAGCGGTCAGCCCATTCGCCGCCAAGCTCTTCAGCAATATCACGG
GTAGCCAACGCTATGTCCTGATAGCGGTCCGCCACACCCAGCCGGCCACAGTCGATGAATCCAGAAAAGC
GGCCATTTTCCACCATGATATTCGGCAAGCAGGCATCGCCATGGGTCACGACGAGATCCTCGCCGTCGGG
CATGCGCGCCTTGAGCCTGGCGAACAGTTCGGCTGGCGCGAGCCCCTGATGCTCTTCGTCCAGATCATCC
TGATCGACAAGACCGGCTTCCATCCGAGTACGTGCTCGCTCGATGCGATGTTTCGCTTGGTGGTCGAATG
GGCAGGTAGCCGGATCAAGCGTATGCAGCCGCCGCATTGCATCAGCCATGATGGATACTTTCTCGGCAGG
AGCAAGGTGAGATGACAGGAGATCCTGCCCCGGCACTTCGCCCAATAGCAGCCAGTCCCTTCCCGCTTCA
GTGACAACGTCGAGCACAGCTGCGCAAGGAACGCCCGTCGTGGCCAGCCACGATAGCCGCGCTGCCTCGT
CCTGCAGTTCATTCAGGGCACCGGACAGGTCGGTCTTGACAAAAAGAACCGGGCGCCCCTGCGCTGACAG
CCGGAACACGGCGGCATCAGAGCAGCCGATTGTCTGTTGTGCCCAGTCATAGCCGAATAGCCTCTCCACC
CAAGCGGCCGGAGAACCTGCGTGCAATCCATCTTGTTCAATCCCTCCGGAGCCTCCGCCACCTGATCCGC
CACCTCCGCTCCCACCACCGGTCTGCTCGTTCTTCAGCACGCGCTCCACGAAGCTCTTGATGTACTTACC
CATTTCATCTGGAGCGTCCTCCTGGCTGAAGTGGAGGCCCTTCACCTTCACGAACTCGGTGTTAGGGAAC
TTCTTAGCTCCCTCGACAATAGCGTTGGAAAAGAACCCAGGGTCGGACTCGATGAACATCTTAGGCAGAT
CGTCGCTGGCCCGAAGGTAGGCGTTGTAGTTGCGGACAATCTGGACGACGTCGGGCTTGCCTCCCTTAAC
GAGAGGGATCTCGCGAGGCCAGGAGAGGGTAGGCCGTCTAACCTCGCCCTTCTCCTTGAATGGCTCCAGG
TAGGCAGCGAACTCCTCAGGCTCCAGTTTCCGCATGATCTTGCTTGGGAGCATGGTCTCGACGAAGAAGT
TATTCTCAAGCACCATTTTCTCGCCCTCTTCGCTCTTGATCAGGGCGATATCCTCCTCGATGTCAGGCCA
CTCGTCCCAGGACTCGATCACGTCCACGACACTCTCAGCATGGACGATGGCCTTGATCTTGTCTTGGTGC
TCGTAGGAGTAGTGAAAGGCCAGACAAGCCCCCCAGTCGTGGCCCACAAAGATGATTTTCTTTGGAAGGT
TCAGCAGCTCGAACCAAGCGGTGAGGTACTTGTAGTGATCCAGGAGGCGATATGAGCCATTCCCGCTCTT
GCCGGACTTACCCATTCCGATCAGATCAGGGATGATGCATCTAGCCACGGGCTCGATGTGAGGCACGACG
TGCCTCCACAGGTAGCTGGAGGCAGCGTTACCATGCAGAAAAATCACGGCGTTCTCGGCGTGCTTCTCGG
AATCATAGTAGTTGATGAAGGAGTCCAGCACGTTCATTTGCTTGCAGCGAGCCCACCACTGAGGCCCAGT
GATCATGCGTTTGCGTTGCTCGGGGTCGTACACCTTGGAAGCCATGGTGGCTCCAGCCTTTGGTTCGAGA
CTGTTGTGTCAGAAGAATCAAGCTTTTTGCAAAAGCCTAGGCCTCCAAAAAAGCCTCCTCACTACTTCTG
GAATAGCTCAGAGGCCGAGGCGGCCTCGGCCTCTGCATAAATAAAAAAAATTAGTCAGCCATGGGGCGGA
GAATGGGCGGAACTGGGCGGAGTTAGGGGCGGGATGGGCGGAGTTAGGGGCGGGACTATGGTTGCTGACT
AATTGAGATGCATGCTTTGCATACTTCTGCCTGCTGGGGAGCCTGGGGACTTTCCACACCTGGTTGCTGA
CTAATTGAGATGCATGCTTTGCATACTTCTGCCTGCTGGGGAGCCTGGGGACTTTCCACACCCTAACTGA
CACACATTCCACAGCTGGTTCTTTCCGCCTCAGAAGGTACCTAACCAAGTTCCTCTTTCAGAGGTTATTT
CAGGCCATGGTGCTGCGCAGATCCGCGTATGCGGTGTGAAATACCGCACAGATGCGTAAGGAGAAAATAC
CGCATCAGGAAATTGTAAGCGTTAATATTTTGTTAAAATTCGATTTTACCACATTTGTAGAGGTTTTACT
TGCTTAAAAAAACCTCCCACATCTCCCCCTGAACCTGAAACATAAAATGAATGCAATTGTTGTTGTTAAC
TTGTTTATTGCAGCTTATAATGGTTACAAATAAAGCAATAGCATCACAAATTTCACAAATAAAGCATTTT
TTTCACTGCATTCTAGTTGTGGTTTGTCCAAACTCATCAATGTATCTTATCATGTCTGCTCGAAGCGGCC
GCCCCAAGGGGTTATGCTAGTTATTGCTCAGCGGTGGCAGCAGCCAACTCAGCTTCCTTTCGGGCTTTGT
TAGCAGCCGGATCAGCTTGCATGCCTGCAGGTCGACTTTGTGGAAAACTCAACCTTTATTATTACCTGCC
TAGTGCAGGGGATTAAAATTGCCTCAAGCTAGGTCCATATATTAGTGTAAAAATCTGTGTCTCTCCCCCC
AAAAATGTACAAACCCCAAGTGATTATAGAAAAATCAATGTGGCAGCTACACTAGAGATGTCCAACCCCA
AGGCTATGGGCCGTTGCTCCCTCTTTCCCCCCAATCCCAATATTTACTCCACAGAAACGTATAGGCTTAG
AGAAGTTCTAGCTACAAGACTGCAAGTGGGAAGTGGGGGTGACTGAGGGCTGGGGCGGGGCTACCCCCAG
GTCCAGTGTTTCAGGTGATGGAGGAGGAAGAAGCCCAAGCTGAGGACAAGTACAGGAGCAGGCACAAGGA
AACATTTTCCTCTCCTTCTTGTCCTCCTCACCCCCAGATTCTCAGCCAGTGGGGTCCAGTGTGTGACAGG
GAGAGAGAAGCTGGGGGCGCAGCCACCTCTCCAGGAATCAGTGTTGTCCAGTGGGGCCCAGGTGCTCCAA
TGGGCCATGTCCAGTGTCTATCCTATATTTCTCCCCACCCTTCCCCAAGGGATGGCTAGAGGAGGGTGGA
GAGGATCCCATCCACAGGACCAGCTGGGTGGGCGACAGGGGCTTCTAGGAAGGAAGAACAGGAAGGGGAC
ATGAGAGTGTGTCCAGGAAGGGGAGAAGGGGCATCAGCTCCCTGGGTGGGCCCAGCCCACCTGCAGTCTC
ACTGCCTCTATTAGAGGTGATGGGCTGTCGGGAGGGGAAGGGCAGAGGTGCCATTGTGTCCTCTTGTTTT
AGTGTCACTGGCTTCCCCTGGATCGCTCCCTGAGGGAGGGGCAGCTGGATGTGTGATACTCGAGGCTAGC
GAGCTCGTTTAAACAACTAGAATTACACGGCGATCTTGCCGCCCTTCTTGGCCTTAATGAGAATCTCGCG
GATCTTGCGGGCGTCCAACTTGCCGGTCAGTCCTTTAGGCACCTCGTCCACGAACACAACACCACCGCGC
AGCTTCTTGGCGGTTGTAACCTGGCTGGCCACATAGTCCACGATCTCCTTCTCGGTCATGGTTTTACCGT
GTTCCAGCACGACGACTGCGGCGGGCAGCTCGCCGGCATCGTCGTCGGGCAGGCCGGCGACCCCGGCGTC
GAAGATGTTGGGGTGTTGCAGCAGGATGCTCTCCAGTTCGGCTGGGGCTACCTGGTAGCCCTTGTATTTG
ATCAGGCTCTTCAGCCGGTCCACGATGAAGAAGTGCTCGTCCTCGTCCCAGTAGGCGATGTCGCCGCTGT
GCAGCCAGCCGTCCTTGTCGATGAGAGCGTTTGTAGCCTCGGGGTTGTTAACGTAGCCGCTCATGATCAT
GGGGCCACGGACGCACAGCTCGCCGCGCTGGTTCACACCCAGTGTCTTACCGGTGTCCAAGTCCACCACC
TTAGCCTCGAAGAAGGGCACCACCTTGCCTACTGCGCCAGGCTTGTCGTCCCCTTCGGGGGTGATCAGAA
TGGCGCTGGTTGTTTCTGTCAGGCCGTAGCCCTGGCGGATGCCTGGTAGGTGGAAGCGTTTGGCCACGGC
CTCACCTACCTCCTTGCTGAGCGGCGCCCCGCCGCTGGCGATCTCGTGCAAGTTGCTTAGGTCGTACTTG
TCGATGAGAGTGCTCTTAGCGAAGAAGCTAAATAGTGTGGGCACCAGCAGGGCAGATTGAATCTTATAGT
CTTGCAAGCTGCGCAAGAATAGCTCCTCCTCGAAGCGGTACATGAGCACGACCCGAAAGCCGCAGATCAA
GTAGCCCAGCGTGGTGAACATGCCGAAGCCGTGGTGAAATGGCACCACGCTGAGGATAGCGGTGTCGGGG
ATGATCTGGTTGCCGAAGATGGGGTCGCGGGCATGACTGAATCGGACACAAGCGGTGCGGTGCGGTAGGG
CTACGCCCTTGGGCAATCCGGTACTGCCACTACTGTTCATGATCAGGGCGATGGTTTTGTCCCGGTCGAA
GCTCTCGGGCACGAAGTCGTACTCGTTGAAGCCGGGTGGCAAATGGGAAGTCACGAAGGTGTACATGCTT
TGGAAGCCCTGGTAGTCGGTCTTGCTATCCATGATGATGATCTTTTGTATGATCGGTAGCTTCTTTTGCA
CGTTGAGGATCTTTTGCAGCCCTTTCTTGCTCACGAATACGACGGTGGGCTGGCTGATGCCCATGCTGTT
CAGCAGCTCGCGCTCGTTGTAGATGTCGTTAGCTGGGGCCACAGCCACACCGATGAACAGGGCACCCAAC
ACGGGCATGAAGAACTGCAAGCTATTCTCGCTGCACACCACGATCCGATGGTTTGTATTCAGCCCATAGC
GCTTCATAGCTTCTGCCAGCCGAACGCTCATCTCGAAGTACTCGGCGTAGGTAATGTCCACCTCGATATG
TGCGTCGGTAAAGGCGATGGTGCCGGGCACCAGGGCGTAGCGCTTCATGGCTTTGTGCAGCTGCTCGCCG
GCGGTCCCGTCTTCGAGTGGGTAGAATGGCGCTGGGCCCTTCTTAATGTTTTTGGCATCTTCCATGGTGG
CTTTACCAACAGTACCGGATTGCCAAGCTTGGGCTGCAGGTCGAAAGGCCCGGAGATGAGGAAGAGGAGA
ACAGCGCGGCAGACGTGCGCTTTTGAAGCGTGCAGAATGCCGGGCCTCCGGAGGACCTTCGGGCGCCCGC
CCCGCCCCTGAGCCCGCCCCTGAGCCCGCCCCCGGACCCACCCCTTCCCAGCCTCTGAGCCCAGAAAGCG
AAGGAGCAAAGCTGCTATTGGCCGCTGCCCCAAAGGCCTACCCGCTTCCATTGCTCAGCGGTGCTGTCCA
TCTGCACGAGACTAGTGAGACGTGCTACTTCCATTTGTCACGTCCTGCACGACGCGAGCTGCGGGGCGGG
GGGGAACTTCCTGACTAGGGGAGGAGTAGAAGGTGGCGCGAAGGGGCCACCAAAGAACGGAGCCGGTTGG
CGCCTACCGGTGGATGTGGAATGTGTGCGAGGCCAGAGGCCACTTGTGTAGCGCCAAGTGCCCAGCGGGG
CTGCTAAAGCGCATGCTCCAGACTGCCTTGGGAAAAGCGCCTCCCCTACCCGGTAGATCTCGATCCTCTA
CGCCGGACGCATCGTGGCCGGAGTACTGCGGTTTATCTCGATGGCTACGAGGGCAGACAGTAAGTGGATT
TACCATAATCCCTTAATTGTACGCACCGCTAAAACGCGTTCAGCGCGATCACGGCAGCAGACAGGTAAAA
ATGGCAACAAACCACCCGAAAAACTGCCGCAATCGCGCCTGATAAATTTTAACCGTATGAATACCTATGC
AACCAGAGGGTACAGGCCACATTACCCCCACTTAATCCACTGAAGCTGCCATTTTTCATGGTTTCACCAT
CCCAGCGAAGGGCCATCCAGCGTGCGTTCCTGTATTTCCGGACTATAAAAGGATCTAGGTGAAGATCCTT
TTTGATAATCTCATGACCAAAATCCCTTAACGTGAGTTTTCGTTCCACTGAGCGTCAGACCCCGTAGAAA
AGATCAAAGGATCTTC
Features (pLannotate 1.2.2; 18 found; start..end, strand, type, name):
      1..589     +  rep_origin     ori: high-copy-number ColE1/pMB1/pBR322/pUC origin of replication
    747..1607    -  CDS            AmpR: β-lactamase; bla; confers resistance to ampicillin, carbenicillin, and related antibiotics
   1608..1712    -  promoter       AmpR promoter: bla
   1755..1847    +  CDS            tnpA (fragment): TN5P_ECOLX - Also known as tnp. Experimental evidence at protein level: Swiss-Prot protein existence level 1. Mediates transposition of transposon Tn5 by a 'cut and paste' mechanism. First, the monomeric transposase binds the 19 bp inverted DNA repeats flanking the transposon. Then, dimerization of the DNA- bound transposase creates a synaptic DNA complex. After nicking of the first DNA strand, excision of the transposon proceeds through a series of intermediates. The transposase then mediates the insertion of the transposon at a new site by strand transfer. The activity of the wild- type tran
   1868..1916    -  polyA_signal   poly(A) signal: synthetic polyadenylation signal
   1980..2772    -  CDS            NeoR/KanR (fragment): aminoglycoside phosphotransferase from Tn5; aph(3')-II (or nptII); confers resistance to neomycin, kanamycin, and G418 (Geneticin®)
   2823..3755    -  CDS            hRluc: Renilla luciferase human codon-optimized
   3806..4163    -  promoter       SV40 promoter: SV40 enhancer and early promoter
   4228..4279    +  misc_feature   bom (fragment): basis of mobility region from pBR322
   4280..4312    -  rep_origin     M13 ori (fragment): M13 bacteriophage origin of replication; arrow indicates direction of (+) strand synthesis
   4317..4385    +  CDS            large T antigen (fragment): large T antigen from SV40 (simian virus 40)
   4408..4529    +  polyA_signal   SV40 poly(A) signal: SV40 polyadenylation signal
   4551..4570    -  terminator     T7 terminator (fragment): transcription terminator for bacteriophage T7 RNA polymerase
   4578..4627    -  CDS            SET1 (fragment): solubility-enhancement tag derived from T7 phage gene 10B
   4634..4657    -  misc_feature   MCS (fragment): pUC18/19 multiple cloning site
   5553..7205    -  CDS            luciferase: firefly luciferase synthetic luc2 version of the luciferase gene
   7252..7751    -  promoter       PGK promoter: mouse phosphoglycerate kinase 1 promoter
   7808..8091    -  misc_feature   cer region: ColE1-derived recombination site that helps to maintain plasmids as monomers
