[The description below was written by a language model from this plasmid's Addgene catalogue record and pLannotate feature annotations shown in this document.]
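Description:
DDR1-P1 is a mammalian dual-luciferase reporter plasmid built on the pmirGLO Dual-Luciferase miRNA Target Expression Vector, carrying a 3' UTR segment of human DDR1 (discoidin domain receptor tyrosine kinase 1) inserted by Gibson cloning. In bacteria it is propagated as a high-copy plasmid through a ColE1/pUC-type origin and selected with ampicillin via the β-lactamase gene. A ColE1-derived cer region, which helps keep plasmids in monomeric form, is also annotated.

The primary reporter is the synthetic firefly luciferase gene luc2, which the feature table places under a PGK (phosphoglycerate kinase 1) promoter. Between the end of the luc2 coding sequence and the remnant of the multiple cloning site lies an unannotated stretch of roughly 900 nt. Its position is consistent with the DDR1-P1 3' UTR insert, although the table does not label it. Sequences placed there become part of the luciferase transcript, so elements in the UTR that affect mRNA stability or translation change the firefly signal.

A second cassette, driven by the SV40 enhancer/early promoter, encodes humanized Renilla luciferase followed by a neomycin/G418 resistance coding sequence and a synthetic poly(A) signal. It supplies an internal normalisation control from the same plasmid and potentially a marker for selection in mammalian cells. Several short annotated fragments (tnpA, large T antigen, M13 ori, bom, T7 terminator, SET1) are probably partial matches to backbone sequence rather than functional parts.

The stated purpose is to study how the 3' UTR regulates DDR1-P1 function. The record does not define the "P1" designation, though the associated work concerns alternative polyadenylation in human urothelium.
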