Addgene plasmid #236327: DDR1-P1
Purpose: Study the role and mechanism of the 3' UTR in regulating DDR1-P1 gene function.
Depositing lab: Angela Ting. Depositing organization: University of Texas MD Anderson Cancer Center. Publication: Differentiation in the human urothelia is defined by distinct alternative polyadenylation. Le NB, Sona S, Santo B, Zhang Y, Ou R, Schweickart RA, Kochat V, Padron WI, Rai K, Lee SH, Yi JM, Wessely O, Lee BH, Ting AH. Cell Rep. 2026 Jan 13;45(1):116839. doi: 10.1016/j.celrep.2025.116839. PubMed 41533515.
Backbone
  Vector backbone: pmirGLO Dual-Luciferase miRNA Target Expression Vector
  Vector type: Mammalian Expression
Growth in bacteria
  Bacterial resistance: Ampicillin, 100 μg/mL
  Growth temperature: 37°C
  Growth strain: DH5alpha
  Copy number: High Copy
Gene/Insert
  Gene/Insert name: DDR1-P1 3'UTR
  Species: H. sapiens (human)
  Entrez Gene: DDR1 (a.k.a. CAK, CD167, DDR, EDDR1, HGK2, MCK10, NEP, NTRK4, PTK3, PTK3A, RTK6, TRKE)
  Cloning method: Gibson Cloning
Terms and licenses: Academic/Nonprofit Terms; Industry Terms: Not Available to Industry
How to cite: DDR1-P1 was a gift from Angela Ting (Addgene plasmid # 236327 ; http://n2t.net/addgene:236327 ; RRID:Addgene_236327)
